>Addgene plasmid #155427 | BTG3 | addgene full sequence | sequence record 376024 | Addgene NGS Result
GGCTCCGGTGCCCGTCAGTGGGCAGAGCGCACATCGCCCACAGTCCCCGAGAAGTTGGGGGGAGGGGTCG
GCAATTGAACCGGTGCCTAGAGAAGGTGGCGCGGGGTAAACTGGGAAAGTGATGTCGTGTACTGGCTCCG
CCTTTTTCCCGAGGGTGGGGGAGAACCGTATATAAGTGCAGTAGTCGCCGTGAACGTTCTTTTTCGCAAC
GGGTTTGCCGCCAGAACACAGGTAAGTGCCGTGTGTGGTTCCCGCGGGCCTGGCCTCTTTACGGGTTATG
GCCCTTGCGTGCCTTGAATTACTTCCACCTGGCTGCAGTACGTGATTCTTGATCCCGAGCTTCGGGTTGG
AAGTGGGTGGGAGAGTTCGAGGCCTTGCGCTTAAGGAGCCCCTTCGCCTCGTGCTTGAGTTGAGGCCTGG
CCTGGGCGCTGGGGCCGCCGCGTGCGAATCTGGTGGCACCTTCGCGCCTGTCTCGCTGCTTTCGATAAGT
CTCTAGCCATTTAAAATTTTTGATGACCTGCTGCGACGCTTTTTTTCTGGCAAGATAGTCTTGTAAATGC
GGGCCAAGATCTGCACACTGGTATTTCGGTTTTTGGGGCCGCGGGCGGCGACGGGGCCCGTGCGTCCCAG
CGCACATGTTCGGCGAGGCGGGGCCTGCGAGCGCGGCCACCGAGAATCGGACGGGGGTAGTCTCAAGCTG
GCCGGCCTGCTCTGGTGCCTGGCCTCGCGCCGCCGTGTATCGCCCCGCCCTGGGCGGCAAGGCTGGCCCG
GTCGGCACCAGTTGCGTGAGCGGAAAGATGGCCGCTTCCCGGCCCTGCTGCAGGGAGCTCAAAATGGAGG
ACGCGGCGCTCGGGAGAGCGGGCGGGTGAGTCACCCACACAAAGGAAAAGGGCCTTTCCGTCCTCAGCCG
TCGCTTCATGTGACTCCACGGAGTACCGGGCGCCGTCCAGGCACCTCGATTAGTTCTCGAGCTTTTGGAG
TACGTCGTCTTTAGGTTGGGGGGAGGGGTTTTATGCGATGGAGTTTCCCCACACTGAGTGGGTGGAGACT
GAAGTTAGGCCAGCTTGGCACTTGATGTAATTCTCCTTGGAATTTGCCCTTTTTGAGTTTGGATCTTGGT
TCATTCTCAAGCCTCAGACAGTGGTTCAAAGTTTTTTTCTTCCATTTCAGGTGTCGTGAGGAATTAGCTT
GGTACTAATACGACTCACTATAGGGAGACCCAAGCTGGCTAGGTAAGCTTGGTACCGAGCTCGGATCCAC
TAGTCCAGTGTGGTGGAATTCTGCAGATATCAACAAGTTTGTACAAAAAAGTTGGCATGAAGAATGAAAT
TGCTGCCGTTGTCTTCTTTTTCACAAGGCTAGTTCGAAAACATGATAAGTTGAAAAAAGAGGCAGTTGAG
AGGTTTGCTGAGAAATTGACCCTAATACTTCAAGAAAAATATAAAAATCACTGGTATCCAGAAAAACCAT
CGAAAGGACAGGCCTACAGATGTATTCGTGTCAATAAATTTCAGAGAGTTGATCCTGATGTCCTGAAAGC
CTGTGAAAACAGCTGCATCTTGTATAGTGACCTGGGCTTGCCAAAGGAGCTCACTCTCTGGGTGGACCCA
TGTGAGGTGTGCTGTCGTAGAGATGGGGTTTCACCATGTTGGCCAGACTGCTCTCAAACTCCTGACCTCG
TGATCCGCCCGCCTTGGCCTCCCAAAGCGCTGGATTACAGGCGTGAGCCACTGCGCCCGGCCTCCTCCTT
TTTGATTATGTATGGAGAGAAAAACAATGCATTCATTGTTGCCAGCTTTGAAAATAAAGATGAGAACAAG
GATGAGATCTCCAGGAAAGTTACCAGGGCCCTTGATAAGGTTACCTCTGATTATCATTCAGGATCCTCTT
CTTCAGATGAAGAAACAAGTAAGGAAATGGAAGTGAAACCCAGTTCGGTGACTGCAGCCGCAAGTCCTGT
GTACCAGATTTCAGAACTTATATTTCCACCTCTTCCAATGTGGCACCCTTTGCCCAGAAAAAAGCCAGGA
ATGTATCGAGGGAATGGCCATCAGAATCACTATCCTCCTCCTGTTCCATTTGGTTATCCAAATCAGGGAA
GAAAAAATAAACCATATCGCCCAATTCCAGTGACATGGGTACCTCCTCCTGGAATGCATTGTGACCGGAA
TCACTGGATTAATCCTCACATGTTAGCACCTCACTACCCAACTTTCTTGTACAAAGTGGTTGATATCCAG
CACAGTGGCGGCCGCTCGAGTCTAGAGGGCCCGCGGTTCGAAACCAGCGGAGGCGGCGGAAGCGGGGGAG
GAGGCAGCGGCGGAGGCGGCAGCGGGGGCGGCGGAAGCGCTACCGGTAAGCCTATCCCTAACCCTCTCCT
CGGTCTCGATTCTACGCGTACCGGTATGGCTTCTAACTTTACTCAGTTCGTTCTCGTCGACAATGGCGGA
ACTGGCGACGTGACTGTCGCCCCAAGCAACTTCGCTAACGGGGTCGCTGAATGGATCAGCTCTAACTCGC
GATCACAGGCTTACAAAGTAACCTGTAGCGTTCGTCAGAGCTCTGCGCAGAATCGCAAATACACCATCAA
AGTCGAGGTGCCTAAAGTGGCAACCCAGACTGTTGGTGGTGAAGAGCTTCCTGTAGCCGGATGGAGATCT
TACTTAAATATGGAACTAACCATTCCAATTTTCGCCACGAATTCCGACTGCGAGCTTATTGTTAAGGCAA
TGCAAGGTCTCCTAAAAGATGGAAACCCGATTCCCTCGGCCATCGCGGCCAACTCCGGCATCTACGGAGG
TGGAGGTGGATCTCGTACGGGTTAGTAATGAGTTTAAACCCGCTGATCAGCCTCGACTGTGCCTTCTAGT
TGCCAGCCATCTGTTGTTTGCCCCTCCCCCGTGCCTTCCTTGACCCTGGAAGGTGCCACTCCCACTGTCC
TTTCCTAATAAAATGAGGAAATTGCATCGCATTGTCTGAGTAGGTGTCATTCTATTCTGGGGGGTGGGGT
GGGGCAGGACAGCAAGGGGGAGGATTGGGAAGACAATAGCAGGCATGCTGGGGATGCGGTGGGCTCTATG
GCTTCTGAGGCGGAAAGAACCAGCTGGGGCTCTAGGGGGTATCCCC
[124 nt withheld, positions 3127-3250]
C
[91 nt withheld, positions 3252-3342]
AGGGTGATGGTTCACGTACCTAGAAGTTCCTATTCCGAAGTTCCTATTCTCTAGAAAGTATAGGAACTTC
CTTGGCCAAAAAGCCTGAACTCACCGCGACGTCTGTCGAGAAGTTTCTGATCGAAAAGTTCGACAGCGTC
TCCGACCTGATGCAGCTCTCGGAGGGCGAAGAATCTCGTGCTTTCAGCTTCGATGTAGGAGGGCGTGGAT
ATGTCCTGCGGGTAAATAGCTGCGCCGATGGTTTCTACAAAGATCGTTATGTTTATCGGCACTTTGCATC
GGCCGCGCTCCCGATTCCGGAAGTGCTTGACATTGGGGAATTCAGCGAGAGCCTGACCTATTGCATCTCC
CGCCGTGCACAGGGTGTCACGTTGCAAGACCTGCCTGAAACCGAACTGCCCGCTGTTCTGCAGCCGGTCG
CGGAGGCCATGGATGCGATCGCTGCGGCCGATCTTAGCCAGACGAGCGGGTTCGGCCCATTCGGACCGCA
AGGAATCGGTCAATACACTACATGGCGTGATTTCATATGCGCGATTGCTGATCCCCATGTGTATCACTGG
CAAACTGTGATGGACGACACCGTCAGTGCGTCCGTCGCGCAGGCTCTCGATGAGCTGATGCTTTGGGCCG
AGGACTGCCCCGAAGTCCGGCACCTCGTGCACGCGGATTTCGGCTCCAACAATGTCCTGACGGACAATGG
CCGCATAACAGCGGTCATTGACTGGAGCGAGGCGATGTTCGGGGATTCCCAATACGAGGTCGCCAACATC
TTCTTCTGGAGGCCGTGGTTGGCTTGTATGGAGCAGCAGACGCGCTACTTCGAGCGGAGGCATCCGGAGC
TTGCAGGATCGCCGCGGCTCCGGGCGTATATGCTCCGCATTGGTCTTGACCAACTCTATCAGAGCTTGGT
TGACGGCAATTTCGATGATGCAGCTTGGGCGCAGGGTCGATGCGACGCAATCGTCCGATCCGGAGCCGGG
ACTGTCGGGCGTACACAAATCGCCCGCAGAAGCGCGGCCGTCTGGACCGATGGCTGTGTAGAAGTACTCG
CCGATAGTGGAAACCGACGCCCCAGCACTCGTCCGAGGGCAAAGGAATAGCACGTACTACGAGATTTCGA
TTCCACCGCCGCCTTCTATGAAAGGTTGGGCTTCGGAATCGTTTTCCGGGACGCCGGCTGGATGATCCTC
CAGCGCGGGGATCTCATGCTGGAGTTCTTCGCCCACCCCAACTTGTTTATTGCAGCTTATAATGGTTACA
AATAAAGCAATAGCATCACAAATTTCACAAATAAAGCATTTTTTTCACTGCATTCTAGTTGTGGTTTGTC
CAAACTCATCAATGTATCTTATCATGTCTGTATACCGTCGACCTCTAGCTAGAGCTTGGCGTAATCATGG
TCATAGCTGTTTCCTGTGTGAAATTGTTATCCGCTCACAATTCCACACAACATACGAGCCGGAAGCATAA
AGTGTAAAGCCTGGGGTGCCTAATGAGTGAGCTAACTCACATTAATTGCGTTGCGCTCACTGCCCGCTTT
CCAGTCGGGAAACCTGTCGTGCCAGCTGCATTAATGAATCGGCCAACGCGCGGGGAGAGGCGGTTTGCGT
ATTGGGCGCTCTTCCGCTTCCTCGCTCACTGACTCGCTGCGCTCGGTCGTTCGGCTGCGGCGAGCGGTAT
CAGCTCACTCAAAGGCGGTAATACGGTTATCCACAGAATCAGGGGATAACGCAGGAAAGAACATGTGAGC
AAAAGGCCAGCAAAAGGCCAGGAACCGTAAAAAGGCCGCGTTGCTGGCGTTTTTCCATAGGCTCCGCCCC
CCTGACGAGCATCACAAAAATCGACGCTCAAGTCAGAGGTGGCGAAACCCGACAGGACTATAAAGATACC
AGGCGTTTCCCCCTGGAAGCTCCCTCGTGCGCTCTCCTGTTCCGACCCTGCCGCTTACCGGATACCTGTC
CGCCTTTCTCCCTTCGGGAAGCGTGGCGCTTTCTCATAGCTCACGCTGTAGGTATCTCAGTTCGGTGTAG
GTCGTTCGCTCCAAGCTGGGCTGTGTGCACGAACCCCCCGTTCAGCCCGACCGCTGCGCCTTATCCGGTA
ACTATCGTCTTGAGTCCAACCCGGTAAGACACGACTTATCGCCACTGGCAGCAGCCACTGGTAACAGGAT
TAGCAGAGCGAGGTATGTAGGCGGTGCTACAGAGTTCTTGAAGTGGTGGCCTAACTACGGCTACACTAGA
AGAACAGTATTTGGTATCTGCGCTCTGCTGAAGCCAGTTACCTTCGGAAAAAGAGTTGGTAGCTCTTGAT
CCGGCAAACAAACCACCGCTGGTAGCGGTGGTTTTTTTGTTTGCAAGCAGCAGATTACGCGCAGAAAAAA
AGGATCTCAAGAAGATCCTTTGATCTTTTCTACGGGGTCTGACGCTCAGTGGAACGAAAACTCACGTTAA
GGGATTTTGGTCATGAGATTATCAAAAAGGATCTTCACCTAGATCCTTTTAAATTAAAAATGAAGTTTTA
AATCAATCTAAAGTATATATGAGTAAACTTGGTCTGACAGTTACCAATGCTTAATCAGTGAGGCACCTAT
CTCAGCGATCTGTCTATTTCGTTCATCCATAGTTGCCTGACTCCCCGTCGTGTAGATAACTACGATACGG
GAGGGCTTACCATCTGGCCCCAGTGCTGCAATGATACCGCGAGACCCACGCTCACCGGCTCCAGATTTAT
CAGCAATAAACCAGCCAGCCGGAAGGGCCGAGCGCAGAAGTGGTCCTGCAACTTTATCCGCCTCCATCCA
GTCTATTAATTGTTGCCGGGAAGCTAGAGTAAGTAGTTCGCCAGTTAATAGTTTGCGCAACGTTGTTGCC
ATTGCTACAGGCATCGTGGTGTCACGCTCGTCGTTTGGTATGGCTTCATTCAGCTCCGGTTCCCAACGAT
CAAGGCGAGTTACATGATCCCCCATGTTGTGCAAAAAAGCGGTTAGCTCCTTCGGTCCTCCGATCGTTGT
CAGAAGTAAGTTGGCCGCAGTGTTATCACTCATGGTTATGGCAGCACTGCATAATTCTCTTACTGTCATG
CCATCCGTAAGATGCTTTTCTGTGACTGGTGAGTACTCAACCAAGTCATTCTGAGAATAGTGTATGCGGC
GACCGAGTTGCTCTTGCCCGGCGTCAATACGGGATAATACCGCGCCACATAGCAGAACTTTAAAAGTGCT
CATCATTGGAAAACGTTCTTCGGGGCGAAAACTCTCAAGGATCTTACCGCTGTTGAGATCCAGTTCGATG
TAACCCACTCGTGCACCCAACTGATCTTCAGCATCTTTTACTTTCACCAGCGTTTCTGGGTGAGCAAAAA
CAGGAAGGCAAAATGCCGCAAAAAAGGGAATAAGGGCGACACGGAAATGTTGAATACTCATACTCTTCCT
TTTTCAATATTATTGAAGCATTTATCAGGGTTATTGTCTCATGAGCGGATACATATTTGAATGTATTTAG
AAAAATAAACAAATAGGGGTTCCGCGCACATTTCCCCGAAAAGTGCCACCTGACGTCGACGGATCGGGAG
ATCTCCCGATCCCCTATGGTGCACTCTCAGTACAATCTGCTCTGATGCCGCATAGTTAAGCCAGTATCTG
CTCCCTGCTTGTGTGTTGGAGGTCGCTGAGTAGTGCGCGAGCAAAATTTAAGCTACAACAAGGCAAGGCT
TGACCGACAATTGCATGAAGAATCTGCTTAGGGTTAGGCGTTTTGCGCTGCTTCGCGATGTACGGGCCAG
ATATACGCGTTGACATTGATTATTGACTAGGCTTTTGCAAAAAGCTTTGCAAAGATGGATAAAGTTTTAA
ACAGAGAGGAATCTTTGCAGCTAATGGACCTTCTAGGTCTTGAAAGGAGTGGGAATT
Features (pLannotate 1.2.2; 24 found; start..end, strand, type, name):
      1..1179    +  promoter       EF-1α promoter: strong constitutive promoter for human elongation factor EF-1α
   1196..1214    +  promoter       T7 promoter: promoter for bacteriophage T7 RNA polymerase
   1294..1311    +  protein_bind   attB1 (fragment): mutant version of attB; core recombination site for the Gateway® BP reaction BP Clonase™
   1317..2204    +  CDS            BTG3: BTG3_HUMAN - Also known as ANA, TOB5. Experimental evidence at protein level: Swiss-Prot protein existence level 1. Overexpression impairs serum-induced cell cycle progression from the G0/G1 to S phase. From Homo sapiens (Human).
   2206..2230    -  protein_bind   attB2: mutant version of attB; recombination site for the Gateway® BP reaction BP Clonase™
   2355..2396    +  CDS            V5 tag: epitope tag from simian virus 5
   2409..2795    +  CDS            MS2: bacteriophage MS2 coat protein binds to a specific stem-loop structure in the viral RNA (Peabody, 1993)
   2857..3081    +  polyA_signal   bGH poly(A) signal: bovine growth hormone polyadenylation signal
   3085..3106    +  promoter       SV40 promoter (fragment): SV40 enhancer and early promoter
   3127..3360    +  rep_origin     f1 ori (fragment) (sequence partly withheld): f1 bacteriophage origin of replication; arrow indicates direction of (+) strand synthesis
   3365..3412    +  protein_bind   FRT: FLP-mediated recombination occurs in the 8-bp core sequence TCTAGAAA (Turan and Bode, 2011). FLP recombinase from the Saccharomyces cerevisiae 2μ plasmid
   3420..4442    +  CDS            HygR: aminoglycoside phosphotransferase from E. coli; aph(4)-Ia; confers resistance to hygromycin
   4452..4577    +  CDS            ble (fragment): BLE_KLEPN - Experimental evidence at protein level: Swiss-Prot protein existence level 1. Binding protein with a strong affinity to the bleomycin family of antibiotics. Binds to CL990; an antimitotic-antibiotic compound. From Klebsiella pneumoniae.
   4572..4693    +  polyA_signal   SV40 poly(A) signal: SV40 polyadenylation signal
   4766..4782    -  protein_bind   lac operator: The lac repressor binds to the lac operator to inhibit transcription in E. coli. This inhibition can be relieved by adding lactose or isopropyl-β-D-thiogalactopyranoside (IPTG). lac repressor encoded by lacI
   4790..4820    -  promoter       lac promoter: promoter for the E. coli lac operon
   4835..4856    -  protein_bind   CAP binding site: CAP binding activates transcription in the presence of cAMP. E. coli catabolite activator protein
   4869..4961    -  CDS            lacI (fragment): lac repressor; lacI; The lac repressor binds to the lac operator to inhibit transcription in E. coli. This inhibition can be relieved by adding lactose or isopropyl-β-D-thiogalactopyranoside (IPTG).
   5144..5732    -  rep_origin     ori: high-copy-number ColE1/pMB1/pBR322/pUC origin of replication
   5903..6763    -  CDS            AmpR: β-lactamase; bla; confers resistance to ampicillin, carbenicillin, and related antibiotics
   6764..6868    -  promoter       AmpR promoter: bla
   6927..6979    -  misc_feature   bom (fragment): basis of mobility region from pBR322
   7134..7152    +  enhancer       CMV enhancer (fragment): human cytomegalovirus immediate early enhancer
   7177..7243    +  CDS            small t antigen (fragment): SV40 (simian virus 40) small t antigen
