[The description below was written by a language model from this plasmid's Addgene catalogue record and pLannotate feature annotations shown in this document.]
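Description:
BTG3 is a mammalian expression plasmid carrying the human BTG3 open reading frame (891 bp insert, no mutations recorded) in the Gateway destination backbone E2.pEF5-DEST-FL-V5-MCP. It is maintained in E. coli through a high-copy ColE1/pUC-type origin and an ampicillin resistance gene. The feature table, generated from a full-plasmid sequencing result of 7,249 nt, also shows a fragment of the f1 origin and small remnants of lac, SV40 and CMV elements that appear to be backbone leftovers rather than functional parts.

Expression is driven by the strong constitutive EF-1α promoter, followed by a T7 promoter. The BTG3 coding sequence sits between attB1 and attB2 sites left by the Gateway recombination. Downstream of it lie a V5 epitope tag and the bacteriophage MS2 coat protein (MCP), recorded as a C-terminal fusion supplied by the backbone, and the unit ends with a bGH polyadenylation signal. MCP binds a specific MS2 RNA stem-loop, so the fusion protein can be artificially recruited to a reporter transcript carrying such hairpins, while V5 allows detection of the fusion.

Downstream, an FRT site directly precedes a hygromycin resistance gene with an SV40 polyadenylation signal and no complete promoter annotated upstream. This arrangement is typical of FLP-mediated integration systems, in which hygromycin resistance is activated on insertion at a genomic FRT site, although the record does not state this use.

The stated purpose is an RNA-binding protein tethering screen, part of a large-scale tethered function study to identify factors that regulate mRNA stability and translation.
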