Addgene plasmid #155427: BTG3
Purpose: For use in RBP tethering screen
Depositing lab: Eugene Yeo. Depositing organization: University of California, San Diego (UCSD). Publication: Large-scale tethered function assays identify factors that regulate mRNA stability and translation. Luo EC, Nathanson JL, Tan FE, Schwartz JL, Schmok JC, Shankar A, Markmiller S, Yee BA, Sathe S, Pratt GA, Scaletta DB, Ha Y, Hill DE, Aigner S, Yeo GW. Nat Struct Mol Biol. 2020 Oct;27(10):989-1000. doi: 10.1038/s41594-020-0477-6. Epub 2020 Aug 17. PubMed 32807991.
Backbone
  Vector backbone: E2.pEF5-DEST-FL-V5-MCP
  Backbone size w/o insert (bp): 7357
  Vector type: Mammalian Expression
Growth in bacteria
  Bacterial resistance: Ampicillin, 100 μg/mL
  Growth temperature: 37°C
  Growth strain: DH5alpha
  Copy number: High Copy
Gene/Insert
  Gene/Insert name: BTG3 (alt name: Accession: BC011957.1)
  Species: H. sapiens (human)
  Insert size (bp): 891
  Mutation: none
  Entrez Gene: BTG3 (a.k.a. ANA, ANA/BTG3, APRO4, TOB5, TOB55, TOFA)
  Promoter: EF-1a
  Tag / fusion protein: V5-MCP (C terminal on backbone)
  Cloning method: Gateway Cloning
  Sequencing primers: 5′ TAATACGACTCACTATAGGG; 3′ gctcgagtctagagggc
Resource information
  A portion of this plasmid was derived from a plasmid made by: DNASU Plasmid Repository Center for Personalized Diagnostics Biodesign Institute
Terms and licenses: Academic/Nonprofit Terms; Industry Terms: Not Available to Industry
How to cite: BTG3 was a gift from Eugene Yeo (Addgene plasmid # 155427 ; http://n2t.net/addgene:155427 ; RRID:Addgene_155427)
