>Addgene plasmid #155427 | BTG3 | depositor partial sequence | sequence record 300831 | Insert Sequence
ATGAAGAATGAAATTGCTGCCGTTGTCTTCTTTTTCACAAGGCTAGTTCGAAAACATGATAAGTTGAAAA
AAGAGGCAGTTGAGAGGTTTGCTGAGAAATTGACCCTAATACTTCAAGAAAAATATAAAAATCACTGGTA
TCCAGAAAAACCATCGAAAGGACAGGCCTACAGATGTATTCGTGTCAATAAATTTCAGAGAGTTGATCCT
GATGTCCTGAAAGCCTGTGAAAACAGCTGCATCTTGTATAGTGACCTGGGCTTGCCAAAGGAGCTCACTC
TCTGGGTGGACCCATGTGAGGTGTGCTGTCGTAGAGATGGGGTTTCACCATGTTGGCCAGACTGCTCTCA
AACTCCTGACCTCGTGATCCGCCCGCCTTGGCCTCCCAAAGCGCTGGATTACAGGCGTGAGCCACTGCGC
CCGGCCTCCTCCTTTTTGATTATGTATGGAGAGAAAAACAATGCATTCATTGTTGCCAGCTTTGAAAATA
AAGATGAGAACAAGGATGAGATCTCCAGGAAAGTTACCAGGGCCCTTGATAAGGTTACCTCTGATTATCA
TTCAGGATCCTCTTCTTCAGATGAAGAAACAAGTAAGGAAATGGAAGTGAAACCCAGTTCGGTGACTGCA
GCCGCAAGTCCTGTGTACCAGATTTCAGAACTTATATTTCCACCTCTTCCAATGTGGCACCCTTTGCCCA
GAAAAAAGCCAGGAATGTATCGAGGGAATGGCCATCAGAATCACTATCCTCCTCCTGTTCCATTTGGTTA
TCCAAATCAGGGAAGAAAAAATAAACCATATCGCCCAATTCCAGTGACATGGGTACCTCCTCCTGGAATG
CATTGTGACCGGAATCACTGGATTAATCCTCACATGTTAGCACCTCACTAA
